Addgene plasmid #62215: pT1UciMP
Purpose: (Empty Backbone) UAS transgenesis vector
Depositing lab: Harold Burgess. Depositing organization: National Institute of Child Health and Human Development (NICHD). Publication: Increased functional protein expression using nucleotide sequence features enriched in highly expressed genes in zebrafish. Horstick EJ, Jordan DC, Bergeron SA, Tabor KM, Serpe M, Feldman B, Burgess HA. Nucleic Acids Res. 2015 Jan 27. pii: gkv035. 10.1093/nar/gkv035 PubMed 25628360.
Backbone
  Vector backbone: puc19
  Backbone size (bp): 2644
  Vector type: Zebrafish transgenesis
  Promoter: UAS-E1b
Growth in bacteria
  Bacterial resistance: Ampicillin, 100 μg/mL
  Growth temperature: 37°C
  Growth strain: Top10
  Copy number: High Copy
Terms and licenses: Academic/Nonprofit Terms; Industry Terms: Not Available to Industry
Depositor comments: Transgenesis vector with tol1 arms, 14xUAS-E1b promoter, ubiquitin C intron, multiple cloning site and ocean pout antifreeze protein terminator. Co-inject with tol1 (not tol2) transposase.
How to cite: pT1UciMP was a gift from Harold Burgess (Addgene plasmid # 62215 ; http://n2t.net/addgene:62215 ; RRID:Addgene_62215)
