[The description below was written by a language model from this plasmid's Addgene catalogue record and the feature table of its GenBank file.]
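Description:
pT1UciMP is an empty-backbone zebrafish transgenesis vector built on pUC19, giving a circular plasmid of 4548 bp. It is propagated in E. coli as a high-copy plasmid through the ColE1/pUC-type origin and selected with ampicillin via the beta-lactamase (AmpR) gene and its own promoter. Remnants of the pUC19 lacZ region are also annotated, including the CAP binding site, lac promoter and operator, and the M13 forward and reverse primer sites. These flank the inserted cassette and are useful for sequencing into it.

According to the depositor, the cassette consists of Tol1 transposon arms enclosing a 14xUAS-E1b promoter, a ubiquitin C intron, a multiple cloning site and the ocean pout antifreeze protein terminator. The UAS repeats are Gal4 binding sites placed upstream of the minimal E1b promoter, so a coding sequence cloned into the multiple cloning site is expressed only where a Gal4 driver is active. The intron is presumably included to boost expression through splicing, in keeping with the associated study on sequence features that increase protein expression in zebrafish, and the terminator provides 3' end processing. The feature table does not annotate any of these elements individually. Within the region between the M13 sites it marks only a vertebrate Kozak consensus for strong translation initiation, which presumably lies near the cloning site.

Genomic integration relies on the Tol1 arms, so the plasmid must be co-injected with Tol1 transposase rather than Tol2. The vector is intended for generating UAS responder lines for Gal4-dependent, tissue-specific transgene expression. No insert or reporter is present in the vector as supplied.
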