LOCUS       Exported 4548 bp ds-DNA circular SYN 12-MAY-2021
DEFINITION  UAS transgenesis vector.
ACCESSION   .
VERSION     .
KEYWORDS    pT1UciMP
SOURCE      synthetic DNA construct
  ORGANISM  synthetic DNA construct
REFERENCE   1 (bases 1 to 4548)
  AUTHORS   Horstick EJ, Jordan DC, Bergeron SA, Tabor KM, Serpe M, Feldman B,
            Burgess HA
  TITLE     Increased functional protein expression using nucleotide sequence
            features enriched in highly expressed genes in zebrafish.
  JOURNAL   Nucleic Acids Res. 2015 Jan 27. pii: gkv035.
  PUBMED    25628360
REFERENCE   2 (bases 1 to 4548)
  AUTHORS   .
  TITLE     Direct Submission
  JOURNAL   Exported May 12, 2021 from SnapGene Server 1.1.58
            http://www.snapgene.com
FEATURES             Location/Qualifiers
     source          1..4548
                     /organism="synthetic DNA construct"
                     /mol_type="other DNA"
     protein_bind    106..127
                     /label=CAP binding site
                     /bound_moiety="E. coli catabolite activator protein"
                     /note="CAP binding activates transcription in the presence
                     of cAMP."
     promoter        142..172
                     /label=lac promoter
                     /note="promoter for the E. coli lac operon"
     protein_bind    180..196
                     /label=lac operator
                     /bound_moiety="lac repressor encoded by lacI"
                     /note="The lac repressor binds to the lac operator to
                     inhibit transcription in E. coli. This inhibition can be
                     relieved by adding lactose or
                     isopropyl-beta-D-thiogalactopyranoside (IPTG)."
     primer_bind     185..207
                     /label=M13/pUC Reverse
                     /note="In lacZ gene"
     primer_bind     204..220
                     /label=M13 rev
                     /note="common sequencing primer, one of multiple similar
                     variants"
     primer_bind     204..220
                     /label=M13 Reverse
                     /note="In lacZ gene. Also called M13-rev"
     regulatory      1558..1567
                     /regulatory_class="other"
                     /note="vertebrate consensus sequence for strong initiation
                     of translation (Kozak, 1987)"
     primer_bind     complement(2152..2169)
                     /label=M13 Forward
                     /note="In lacZ gene. Also called M13-F20 or M13 (-21)
                     Forward"
     primer_bind     complement(2152..2168)
                     /label=M13 fwd
                     /note="common sequencing primer, one of multiple similar
                     variants"
     primer_bind     complement(2161..2183)
                     /label=M13/pUC Forward
                     /note="In lacZ gene"
     primer_bind     complement(2377..2396)
                     /label=pRS-marker
                     /note="pRS vectors, use to sequence yeast selectable
                     marker"
     primer_bind     2496..2518
                     /label=pGEX 3'
                     /note="pGEX vectors, reverse primer"
     primer_bind     complement(2556..2574)
                     /label=pBRforEco
                     /note="pBR322 vectors, upsteam of EcoRI site, forward
                     primer"
     promoter        2642..2746
                     /gene="bla"
                     /label=AmpR promoter
     CDS             2747..3607
                     /codon_start=1
                     /gene="bla"
                     /product="beta-lactamase"
                     /label=AmpR
                     /note="confers resistance to ampicillin, carbenicillin, and
                     related antibiotics"
                     /translation="MSIQHFRVALIPFFAAFCLPVFAHPETLVKVKDAEDQLGARVGYI
                     ELDLNSGKILESFRPEERFPMMSTFKVLLCGAVLSRIDAGQEQLGRRIHYSQNDLVEYS
                     PVTEKHLTDGMTVRELCSAAITMSDNTAANLLLTTIGGPKELTAFLHNMGDHVTRLDRW
                     EPELNEAIPNDERDTTMPVAMATTLRKLLTGELLTLASRQQLIDWMEADKVAGPLLRSA
                     LPAGWFIADKSGAGERGSRGIIAALGPDGKPSRIVVIYTTGSQATMDERNRQIAEIGAS
                     LIKHW"
     primer_bind     complement(2965..2984)
                     /label=Amp-R
                     /note="Ampicillin resistance gene, reverse primer"
     rep_origin      3778..4366
                     /direction=RIGHT
                     /label=ori
                     /note="high-copy-number ColE1/pMB1/pBR322/pUC origin of
                     replication"
     primer_bind     4267..4286
                     /label=pBR322ori-F
                     /note="pBR322 origin, forward primer"
     primer_bind     4520..4537
                     /label=L4440
                     /note="L4440 vector, forward primer"
ORIGIN
        1 gcgcccaata cgcaaaccgc ctctccccgc gcgttggccg attcattaat gcagctggca
       61 cgacaggttt cccgactgga aagcgggcag tgagcgcaac gcaattaatg tgagttagct
      121 cactcattag gcaccccagg ctttacactt tatgcttccg gctcgtatgt tgtgtggaat
      181 tgtgagcgga taacaatttc acacaggaaa cagctatgac catgattacg ccaagcttgc
      241 atggtccctt tagccagtag cggttctagg cacgggccgt ccgggcggtg gcctggggcg
      301 gaaaactgaa ggggggcggc accggcggct cagcccttgt aatatattat atgcaccact
      361 attggtttac ttatgtcaca gtttgtaagt ttgtaacagc ctgaacctgg atcagcttag
      421 gcctccaagg cggagtactg tcctccgggc tggcggagta ctgtcctccg gcaaggtcgg
      481 agtactgtcc tccgacacta gaggtcggag tactgtcctc cgacgcaagg cggagtactg
      541 tcctccgggc tgcggagtac tgtcctccgg caaggtcgga gtactgtcct ccgacactag
      601 aggtcggagt actgtcctcc gacgcaaggt cggagtactg tcctccgaca ctagaggtcg
      661 gagtactgtc ctccgacgca aggtcggagt actgtcctcc gacactagag gtcggagtac
      721 tgtcctccga cgcaaggcgg agtactgtcc tccgggctgg cggagtactg tcctccggca
      781 agggtcgact ctagagggta tataatggat cccatcgcgt ctcagcctca ctttgagctc
      841 ctccacacga attcgatact aaggatcctt gtttgtgagt atgatgttaa atataagcaa
      901 tcgacgtttg ttttgtcgtt tgttaaatct agcaatgttt tatttcaatt aaagtgttaa
      961 ccggttcatt taaaggtgta tttctgaatg agctaacgta ttagctttta acgctagccg
     1021 gactgtttgg ttttgaggat caataaacca acgttttttt ctgatttatt ttgctttaaa
     1081 atataaaggt ataattcgtc gtcgagaatt ttgggttttg ttcgagttta gaaatttggc
     1141 ggcgtttttt tgtaccgcga aacagggcgg tggttcggtg agcttctcaa ttcatctgct
     1201 tgacaaacgg ttttcggcaa ctgtaaatgc gctatgatgc ttttattctt ttcagcgtgt
     1261 aactttgtta aatataattg actttccgac tatcgacgtt cgtttcatct ccgtgttatt
     1321 gtttaatggc cattttctgt ggtaaactgt cgccattttg ttttcagtcg tccgtttgtt
     1381 ccgcccttac tcacagctgt gtcagcatta gtgatgactg ttctcacctg gcctgtttgc
     1441 tttcattatt gatgaagagc tttctagaga attctgaagc tcgtctttgt cctgaattca
     1501 tctgtattca tttaaaaaaa aaaattaacc ttaatttttt tttcttctca gcgtaaagcc
     1561 accatggaga tctcgagact agtaattaag tctcagccac cgttaactga acatgtcaaa
     1621 acctgtggag actgttgaga tttgatgttc tgaaaagata aagcctataa ataaaatgtt
     1681 gcccaaattt cctgcctgat gtttttcttt gtctttgcta catggctttg ctgctcggat
     1741 cggctcactc tgtgtatgcc acgttcactt tgtactctcc ttctcacggt aggtttatta
     1801 tttttagatg tgcagttagt ttctgtgaaa taacacacca cacactgata ttgtctgtgc
     1861 attgacttgg tgagtgcaca ttgtttttga tcttgacata tttatatttg attgatcagg
     1921 tgaactgtgt gaatctaaag tgctccatac agatgttctg cattgaaaat attctcattt
     1981 tattagtgga agtgagtgta tgccagcggc cgcggtaccc tgcagtctag acatttcagt
     2041 tgacgaagac aaacaaagtt ctgttgtgac tatggggggg gggggcgcct ggggatggtc
     2101 tcgcccgggg agtaattcag ggtagaaccg ccactgcctt tagcgacatt cactggccgt
     2161 cgttttacaa cgtcgtgact gggaaaaccc tggcgttacc caacttaatc gccttgcagc
     2221 acatccccct ttcgccagct ggcgtaatag cgaagaggcc cgcaccgatc gcccttccca
     2281 acagttgcgc agcctgaatg gcgaatggcg cctgatgcgg tattttctcc ttacgcatct
     2341 gtgcggtatt tcacaccgca tatggtgcac tctcagtaca atctgctctg atgccgcata
     2401 gttaagccag ccccgacacc cgccaacacc cgctgacgcg ccctgacggg cttgtctgct
     2461 cccggcatcc gcttacagac aagctgtgac cgtctccggg agctgcatgt gtcagaggtt
     2521 ttcaccgtca tcaccgaaac gcgcgagacg aaagggcctc gtgatacgcc tatttttata
     2581 ggttaatgtc atgataataa tggtttctta gacgtcaggt ggcacttttc ggggaaatgt
     2641 gcgcggaacc cctatttgtt tatttttcta aatacattca aatatgtatc cgctcatgag
     2701 acaataaccc tgataaatgc ttcaataata ttgaaaaagg aagagtatga gtattcaaca
     2761 tttccgtgtc gcccttattc ccttttttgc ggcattttgc cttcctgttt ttgctcaccc
     2821 agaaacgctg gtgaaagtaa aagatgctga agatcagttg ggtgcacgag tgggttacat
     2881 cgaactggat ctcaacagcg gtaagatcct tgagagtttt cgccccgaag aacgttttcc
     2941 aatgatgagc acttttaaag ttctgctatg tggcgcggta ttatcccgta ttgacgccgg
     3001 gcaagagcaa ctcggtcgcc gcatacacta ttctcagaat gacttggttg agtactcacc
     3061 agtcacagaa aagcatctta cggatggcat gacagtaaga gaattatgca gtgctgccat
     3121 aaccatgagt gataacactg cggccaactt acttctgaca acgatcggag gaccgaagga
     3181 gctaaccgct tttttgcaca acatggggga tcatgtaact cgccttgatc gttgggaacc
     3241 ggagctgaat gaagccatac caaacgacga gcgtgacacc acgatgcctg tagcaatggc
     3301 aacaacgttg cgcaaactat taactggcga actacttact ctagcttccc ggcaacaatt
     3361 aatagactgg atggaggcgg ataaagttgc aggaccactt ctgcgctcgg cccttccggc
     3421 tggctggttt attgctgata aatctggagc cggtgagcgt gggtctcgcg gtatcattgc
     3481 agcactgggg ccagatggta agccctcccg tatcgtagtt atctacacga cggggagtca
     3541 ggcaactatg gatgaacgaa atagacagat cgctgagata ggtgcctcac tgattaagca
     3601 ttggtaactg tcagaccaag tttactcata tatactttag attgatttaa aacttcattt
     3661 ttaatttaaa aggatctagg tgaagatcct ttttgataat ctcatgacca aaatccctta
     3721 acgtgagttt tcgttccact gagcgtcaga ccccgtagaa aagatcaaag gatcttcttg
     3781 agatcctttt tttctgcgcg taatctgctg cttgcaaaca aaaaaaccac cgctaccagc
     3841 ggtggtttgt ttgccggatc aagagctacc aactcttttt ccgaaggtaa ctggcttcag
     3901 cagagcgcag ataccaaata ctgttcttct agtgtagccg tagttaggcc accacttcaa
     3961 gaactctgta gcaccgccta catacctcgc tctgctaatc ctgttaccag tggctgctgc
     4021 cagtggcgat aagtcgtgtc ttaccgggtt ggactcaaga cgatagttac cggataaggc
     4081 gcagcggtcg ggctgaacgg ggggttcgtg cacacagccc agcttggagc gaacgaccta
     4141 caccgaactg agatacctac agcgtgagct atgagaaagc gccacgcttc ccgaagggag
     4201 aaaggcggac aggtatccgg taagcggcag ggtcggaaca ggagagcgca cgagggagct
     4261 tccaggggga aacgcctggt atctttatag tcctgtcggg tttcgccacc tctgacttga
     4321 gcgtcgattt ttgtgatgct cgtcaggggg gcggagccta tggaaaaacg ccagcaacgc
     4381 ggccttttta cggttcctgg ccttttgctg gccttttgct cacatgttct ttcctgcgtt
     4441 atcccctgat tctgtggata accgtattac cgcctttgag tgagctgata ccgctcgccg
     4501 cagccgaacg accgagcgca gcgagtcagt gagcgaggaa gcggaaga
//
