>Addgene plasmid #62215 | pT1UciMP | addgene partial sequence | sequence record 104029 | M13pUC-Fwd 5'-CCCAGTCACGACGTTGTAAAACG-3'
GCTAAAGGCAGTGGCGGTTCTACCCTGAATTACTCCCCGGGCGAGACCATCCCCAGGCGCCCCCCCCCCC
CATAGTCACAACAGAACTTTGTTTGTCTTC
