>Addgene plasmid #62215 | pT1UciMP | addgene partial sequence | sequence record 104031 | M13pUC-Rev 5'-AGCGGATAACAATTTCACACAGG-3'
CATGATTACGCCAAGCTTGCATGGTCCCTTTAGCCAGTAGCGGTTCTAGGCACGGGCCGTCCGGGCGGTG
GCCTGGGGCGGAAAACTGAAGGGGGGCGGCACCGGCGGCTCAGCCCTTGTAATATATTATATGCACCACT
ATTGGTTTACTTATGTCACAGTTTGTAAGTTTGTAACAGCCTGAACCTGGATCAGCTTAGGCCTCCAAGG
CGGAGTACTGTCCTCCGGGCTGGCGGAGTACTGTCCTCCGGCAAGGTCGGAGTACTGTCCTCCGACACTA
GAGGTCGGAGTACTGTCCTCCGACGCAAGGCGGAGTACTGTCCTCCGGGCTGCGGAGTACTGTCCTCCGG
CAAGGTCGGAGTACTGTCCTCCGACACTAGAGGTCGGAGTACTGTCCTCCGACGCAAGGTCGGAGTACTG
TCCTCCGACACTAGAGGTCGGAGTACTGTCCTCCGACGCAAGGTCGGAGTACTGTCCTCCGACACTAGAG
GTCGGAGTACTGTCCTCCGACGCAAGGCGGAGTACTGTCCTCCGGGCTGGCGGAGTACTGTCCTCCGGCA
AGGGTCGACTCTAGAGGGTATATAATGGATCCCATCGCGTCTCAGCCTCACTTTGAGCTCCTCCACACGA
ATTCGATACTAAGGATCCTTGTTTGTGAGTATGATGTTAAATATAAGCAATCGACGTTTGTTTTGTCGTT
TGTTAAATCTAGCAATGTTTTATTTCAATTAAAGTGTTAACCGGTTCATTTAAAGGTGTATTTCTGAATG
AGCTAACGTATTAGCTTTTAACGCTAGCCGGACTGTTTGGTTTTGAGGATCAATAAACCAACGTTTTTTT
CTGATTTATTTTGCTTTAAAATATAAAGGTATAATTCGTCGTCGAGAATTTTGGGTTTTGTTCGAGTTTA
GAAATTTGGCGGCGTTTTT
