>Addgene plasmid #62215 | pT1UciMP | addgene partial sequence | sequence record 105854 | UBCint-F1 5'-tttgttccgcccttactcac-3'
GTGATGACTGTTCTCACCTGGCCTGTTTGCTTTCATTATTGATGAAGAGCTTTCTAGAGAATTCTGAAGC
TCGTCTTTGTCCTGAATTCATCTGTATTCATTTAAAAAAAAAAATTAACCTTAATTTTTTTTTCTTCTCA
GCGTAAAGCCACCATGGAGATCTCGAGACTAGTAATTAAGTCTCAGCCACCGTTAACTGAACATGTCAAA
ACCTGTGGAGACTGTTGAGATTTGATGTTCTGAAAAGATAAAGCCTATAAATAAAATGTTGCCCAAATTT
CCTGCCTGATGTTTTTCTTTGTCTTTGCTACATGGCTTTGCTGCTCGGATCGGCTCACTCTGTGTATGCC
ACGTTCACTTTGTACTCTCCTTCTCACGGTAGGTTTATTATTTTTAGATGTGCAGTTAGTTTCTGTGAAA
TAACACACCACACACTGATATTGTCTGTGCATTGACTTGGTGAGTGCACATTGTTTTTGATCTTGACATA
TTTATATTTGATTGATCAGGTGAACTGTGTGAATCTAAAGTGCTCCATACAGATGTTCTGCATTGAAAAT
ATTCTCATTTTATTAGTGGAAGTGAGTGTATGCCAGCGGCCGCGGTACCCTGCAGTCTAGACATTTCAGT
TGACGAAGACAAACAAAGTTCTGTTGTGACTATGGGGGGGGGGGGCGCCTGGGGATGGTCTCGCCCGGGG
AGTAATTCAGGGTAGAACCGCCACTGCCTTTAGCGACATTCACTGGCCGTCGTTTTACAACGTCGTGACT
GGGAAAACCCTGGCGTTACCCAACTTAATCGCCTTGCAGCACATCCCCCTTTCGCCAGCTGGCGTAATAG
CGAAGAGGCCCGCACCGATCGCCCTTCCCAACAGTTGCGCAGCCTGAATGGCGAATGGCGCCTGATGCGG
TATTTT
